>Addgene plasmid #80758 | pBS-EF1-IRES-NEO-PB-ITR | depositor full sequence | sequence record 152226 | pBS-EF1-IRES-NEO-PB-ITR sequence 6353 bps
[9 nt withheld, positions 1-9]
G
[124 nt withheld, positions 11-134]
CCCATTCGCCATTCAGGCTGCGCAACTGTTGGGAAGGGCGATCGGTGCGGGCCTCTTCGCTATTACGCCA
GCTGGCGAAAGGGGGATGTGCTGCAAGGCGATTAAGTTGGGTAACGCCAGGGTTTTCCCAGTCACGACGT
TGTAAAACGACGGCCAGTGAATTGTAATACGACTCACTATAGGGCGAATTGGGTACCGCGTTTAAACTCG
AGTTAACCCTAGAAAGATGTTTTATCGGTCTGTATATCGAGGTTTATTTATTAATTTGAATAGATATTAA
GTTTTATTATATTTACACTTACATACTAATAATAAATTCAACAAACAATTTATTTATGTTTATTTATTTA
TTAAAAAAAACAAAAACTCAAAATTTCTTCTATAAAGTAACAAAACTTTTATGAGGGACAGCCCCCCCCC
AAAGCCCCCAGGGATGTAATTACGTCCCTCCCCCGCTAGGGGGCAGCAGCGAGCCGCCCGGGGCTCCGCT
CCGGTCCGGCGCTCCCCCCGCATCCCCGAGCCGGCAGCGTGCGGGGACAGCCCGGGCACGGGGAAGGTGG
CACGGGATCGCTTTCCTCTGAACGCTTCTCGCTGCTCTTTGAGCCTGCAGACACCTGGGGGGATACGGGG
AAAAGGCCTCCACGGCCAAGGATCTGCGATCGCTCCGGTGCCCGTCAGTGGGCAGAGCGCACATCGCCCA
CAGTCCCCGAGAAGTTGGGGGGAGGGGTCGGCAATTGAACGGGTGCCTAGAGAAGGTGGCGCGGGGTAAA
CTGGGAAAGTGATGTCGTGTACTGGCTCCGCCTTTTTCCCGAGGGTGGGGGAGAACCGTATATAAGTGCA
GTAGTCGCCGTGAACGTTCTTTTTCGCAACGGGTTTGCCGCCAGAACACAGCTGAAGCTTCGAGGGGCTC
GCATCTCTCCTTCACGCGCCCGCCGCCCTACCTGAGGCCGCCATCCACGCCGGTTGAGTCGCGTTCTGCC
GCCTCCCGCCTGTGGTGCCTCCTGAACTGCGTCCGCCGTCTAGGTAAGTTTAAAGCTCAGGTCGAGACCG
GGCCTTTGTCCGGCGCTCCCTTGGAGCCTACCTAGACTCAGCCGGCTCTCCACGCTTTGCCTGACCCTGC
TTGCTCAACTCTACGTCTTTGTTTCGTTTTCTGTTCTGCGCCGTTACAGATCCAAGCTGTGACCGGCGCC
TACTCTAGAGCTAGCGAATTCGAATTTAAATCGGATCCGCGGCCGCGCCCCTCTCCCTCCCCCCCCCCTA
ACGTTACTGGCCGAAGCCGCTTGGAATAAGGCCGGTGTGCGTTTGTCTATATGTTATTTTCCACCATATT
GCCGTCTTTTGGCAATGTGAGGGCCCGGAAACCTGGCCCTGTCTTCTTGACGAGCATTCCTAGGGGTCTT
TCCCCTCTCGCCAAAGGAATGCAAGGTCTGTTGAATGTCGTGAAGGAAGCAGTTCCTCTGGAAGCTTCTT
GAAGACAAACAACGTCTGTAGCGACCCTTTGCAGGCAGCGGAACCCCCCACCTGGCGACAGGTGCCTCTG
CGGCCAAAAGCCACGTGTATAAGATACACCTGCAAAGGCGGCACAACCCCAGTGCCACGTTGTGAGTTGG
ATAGTTGTGGAAAGAGTCAAATGGCTCTCCTCAAGCGTATTCAACAAGGGGCTGAAGGATGCCCAGAAGG
TACCCCATTGTATGGGATCTGATCTGGGGCCTCGGTGCACATGCTTTACATGTGTTTAGTCGAGGTTAAA
AAAACGTCTAGGCCCCCCGAACCACGGGGACGTGGTTTTCCTTTGAAAAACACGATGATAATATGGCCAC
AACCATGGCGTCCGGAATGATTGAACAAGATGGATTGCACGCAGGTTCTCCGGCCGCTTGGGTGGAGAGG
CTATTCGGCTATGACTGGGCACAACAGACAATCGGCTGCTCTGATGCCGCCGTGTTCCGGCTGTCAGCGC
AGGGGCGCCCGGTTCTTTTTGTCAAGACCGACCTGTCCGGTGCCCTGAATGAACTGCAGGACGAGGCAGC
GCGGCTATCGTGGCTGGCCGCGACGGGCGTTCCTTGCGCAGCTGTGCTCGACGTTGTCACTGAAGCGGGA
AGGGACTGGCTGCTATTGGGCGAAGTGCCGGGGCAGGATCTCCTGTCATCTCACCTTGCTCCTGCCGAGA
AAGTATCCATCATGGCTGATGCAATGCGGCGGCTGCATACGCTTGATCCGGCTACCTGCCCATTCGACCA
CCAAGCGAAACATCGCATCGAGCGAGCACGTACTCGGATGGAAGCCGGTCTTGTCGATCAGGATGATCTG
GACGAAGAGCATCAGGGGCTCGCGCCAGCCGAACTGTTCGCCAGGCTCAAGGCGCGCATGCCCGACGGCG
AGGATCTCGTCGTGACCCATGGCGATGCCTGCTTGCCGAATATCATGGTGGAAAATGGCCGCTTTTCTGG
ATTCATCGACTGTGGCCGGCTGGGTGTGGCGGACCGCTATCAGGACATAGCGTTGGCTACCCGTGATATT
GCTGAAGAGCTTGGCGGCGAATGGGCTGACCGCTTCCTCGTGCTTTACGGTATCGCCGCTCCCGATTCGC
AGCGCATCGCCTTCTATCGCCTTCTTGACGAGTTCTTCTGAGTCGACAATCAACCTCTGGATTACAAAAT
TTGTGAAAGATTGACTGGTATTCTTAACTATGTTGCTCCTTTTACGCTATGTGGATACGCTGCTTTAATG
CCTTTGTATCATGCGTTAACTAAACTTGTTTATTGCAGCTTATAATGGTTACAAATAAAGCAATAGCATC
ACAAATTTCACAAATAAAGCATTTTTTTCACTGCATTCTAGTTGTGGTTTGTCCAAACTCATCAATGTAT
CTTATCATGTCTGGAATTGACTCAAATGATGTCAATTAGTCTATCAGAAGCTCATCTGGTCTCCCTTCCG
GGGGACAAGACATCCCTGTTTAATATTTAAACAGCAGTGTTCCCAAACTGGGTTCTTATATCCCTTGCTC
TGGTCAACCAGGTTGCAGGGTTTCCTGTCCTCACAGGAACGAAGTCCCTAAAGAAACAGTGGCAGCCAGG
TTTAGCCCCGGAATTGACTGGATTCCTTTTTTAGGGCCCATTGGTATGGCTTTTTCCCCGTATCCCCCCA
GGTGTCTGCAGGCTCAAAGAGCAGCGAGAAGCGTTCAGAGGAAAGCGATCCCGTGCCACCTTCCCCGTGC
CCGGGCTGTCCCCGCACGCTGCCGGCTCGGGGATGCGGGGGGAGCGCCGGACCGGAGCGGAGCCCCGGGC
GGCTCGCTGCTGCCCCCTAGCGGGGGAGGGACGTAATTACATCCCTGGGGGCTTTGGGGGGGGGCTGTCC
CTGATATCTATAACAAGAAAATATATATATAATAAGTTATCACGTAAGTAGAACATGAAATAACAATATA
ATTATCGTATGAGTTAAATCTTAAAAGTCACGTAAAAGATAATCATGCGTCATTTTGACTCACGCGGTCG
TTATAGTTCAAAATCAGTGACACTTACCGCATTGACAAGCACGCCTCACGGGAGCTCCAAGCGGCGACTG
AGATGTCCTAAATGCACAGCGACGGATTCGCGCTATTTAGAAAGAGAGAGCAATATTTCAAGAATGTCTT
TCTAGGGTTAAACTAGTTCTAGAGGCCGAGGCGGCCGCCACCGCGGTGGAGCTCCAGCTTTTGTTCCCTT
TAGTGAGGGTTAATTTCGAGCTTGGCGTAATCATGGTCATAGCTGTTTCCTGTGTGAAATTGTTATCCGC
TCACAATTCCACACAACATACGAGCCGGAAGCATAAAGTGTAAAGCCTGGGGTGCCTAATGAGTGAGCTA
ACTCACATTAATTGCGTTGCGCTCACTGCCCGCTTTCCAGTCGGGAAACCTGTCGTGCCAGCTGCATTAA
TGAATCGGCCAACGCGCGGGGAGAGGCGGTTTGCGTATTGGGCGCTCTTCCGCTTCCTCGCTCACTGACT
CGCTGCGCTCGGTCGTTCGGCTGCGGCGAGCGGTATCAGCTCACTCAAAGGCGGTAATACGGTTATCCAC
AGAATCAGGGGATAACGCAGGAAAGAACATGTGAGCAAAAGGCCAGCAAAAGGCCAGGAACCGTAAAAAG
GCCGCGTTGCTGGCGTTTTTCCATAGGCTCCGCCCCCCTGACGAGCATCACAAAAATCGACGCTCAAGTC
AGAGGTGGCGAAACCCGACAGGACTATAAAGATACCAGGCGTTTCCCCCTGGAAGCTCCCTCGTGCGCTC
TCCTGTTCCGACCCTGCCGCTTACCGGATACCTGTCCGCCTTTCTCCCTTCGGGAAGCGTGGCGCTTTCT
CATAGCTCACGCTGTAGGTATCTCAGTTCGGTGTAGGTCGTTCGCTCCAAGCTGGGCTGTGTGCACGAAC
CCCCCGTTCAGCCCGACCGCTGCGCCTTATCCGGTAACTATCGTCTTGAGTCCAACCCGGTAAGACACGA
CTTATCGCCACTGGCAGCAGCCACTGGTAACAGGATTAGCAGAGCGAGGTATGTAGGCGGTGCTACAGAG
TTCTTGAAGTGGTGGCCTAACTACGGCTACACTAGAAGGACAGTATTTGGTATCTGCGCTCTGCTGAAGC
CAGTTACCTTCGGAAAAAGAGTTGGTAGCTCTTGATCCGGCAAACAAACCACCGCTGGTAGCGGTGGTTT
TTTTGTTTGCAAGCAGCAGATTACGCGCAGAAAAAAAGGATCTCAAGAAGATCCTTTGATCTTTTCTACG
GGGTCTGACGCTCAGTGGAACGAAAACTCACGTTAAGGGATTTTGGTCATGAGATTATCAAAAAGGATCT
TCACCTAGATCCTTTTAAATTAAAAATGAAGTTTTAAATCAATCTAAAGTATATATGAGTAAACTTGGTC
TGACAGTTACCAATGCTTAATCAGTGAGGCACCTATCTCAGCGATCTGTCTATTTCGTTCATCCATAGTT
GCCTGACTCCCCGTCGTGTAGATAACTACGATACGGGAGGGCTTACCATCTGGCCCCAGTGCTGCAATGA
TACCGCGAGACCCACGCTCACCGGCTCCAGATTTATCAGCAATAAACCAGCCAGCCGGAAGGGCCGAGCG
CAGAAGTGGTCCTGCAACTTTATCCGCCTCCATCCAGTCTATTAATTGTTGCCGGGAAGCTAGAGTAAGT
AGTTCGCCAGTTAATAGTTTGCGCAACGTTGTTGCCATTGCTACAGGCATCGTGGTGTCACGCTCGTCGT
TTGGTATGGCTTCATTCAGCTCCGGTTCCCAACGATCAAGGCGAGTTACATGATCCCCCATGTTGTGCAA
AAAAGCGGTTAGCTCCTTCGGTCCTCCGATCGTTGTCAGAAGTAAGTTGGCCGCAGTGTTATCACTCATG
GTTATGGCAGCACTGCATAATTCTCTTACTGTCATGCCATCCGTAAGATGCTTTTCTGTGACTGGTGAGT
ACTCAACCAAGTCATTCTGAGAATAGTGTATGCGGCGACCGAGTTGCTCTTGCCCGGCGTCAATACGGGA
TAATACCGCGCCACATAGCAGAACTTTAAAAGTGCTCATCATTGGAAAACGTTCTTCGGGGCGAAAACTC
TCAAGGATCTTACCGCTGTTGAGATCCAGTTCGATGTAACCCACTCGTGCACCCAACTGATCTTCAGCAT
CTTTTACTTTCACCAGCGTTTCTGGGTGAGCAAAAACAGGAAGGCAAAATGCCGCAAAAAAGGGAATAAG
GGCGACACGGAAATGTTGAATACTCATACTCTTCCTTTTTCAATATTATTGAAGCATTTATCAGGGTTAT
TGTCTCATGAGCGGATACATATTTGAATGTATTTAGAAAAATAAACAAATAGGGGTTCCGCGCACATTTC
CCCGAAAAGTGCCACCTAAATTGTAAGCGTTAATATTTTGTTAAAATTCGCGTTAAATTTTTGTTAAATC
AGCTCATTTTTTAACCAATAGGCCGAAATCGGCAAAATCCCTTATAAATCAAAAGAATAGACCGAGATAG
GGT
[37 nt withheld, positions 6158-6194]
AAAGAACGTGGACTCCAACGTCAAAGG
[49 nt withheld, positions 6222-6270]
T
[82 nt withheld, positions 6272-6353]
Features (pLannotate 1.2.2; 19 found; start..end, strand, type, name):
    139..296     -  CDS            lacZα (fragment): LacZα fragment of β-galactosidase; lacZ fragment
    299..317     +  promoter       T7 promoter: promoter for bacteriophage T7 RNA polymerase
    814..1025    +  promoter       EF-1α core promoter: core promoter for human elongation factor EF-1α
   1038..1306    +  LTR            5' LTR (truncated): truncated 5' long terminal repeat (LTR) from human T-cell leukemia virus (HTLV) type 1
   1483..1945    +  misc_feature   IRES: internal ribosome entry site (IRES) of the encephalomyocarditis virus (EMCV)
   1971..2765    +  CDS            NeoR/KanR: aminoglycoside phosphotransferase from Tn5; aph(3')-II (or nptII); confers resistance to neomycin, kanamycin, and G418 (Geneticin®)
   2772..2878    +  misc_feature   WPRE (fragment): woodchuck hepatitis virus posttranscriptional regulatory element
   2887..3008    +  polyA_signal   SV40 poly(A) signal: SV40 polyadenylation signal
   3026..3118    +  ncRNA          G-CSF SLDE: Accession: RF00183 - G-CSF factor stem-loop destabilising element (SLDE)
   3805..3828    -  misc_feature   MCS (fragment): pBluescript multiple cloning site
   3841..3859    -  promoter       T3 promoter: promoter for bacteriophage T3 RNA polymerase
   3904..3920    -  protein_bind   lac operator: The lac repressor binds to the lac operator to inhibit transcription in E. coli. This inhibition can be relieved by adding lactose or isopropyl-β-D-thiogalactopyranoside (IPTG). lac repressor encoded by lacI
   3928..3958    -  promoter       lac promoter: promoter for the E. coli lac operon
   3973..3994    -  protein_bind   CAP binding site: CAP binding activates transcription in the presence of cAMP. E. coli catabolite activator protein
   4007..4099    -  CDS            lacI (fragment): lac repressor; lacI; The lac repressor binds to the lac operator to inhibit transcription in E. coli. This inhibition can be relieved by adding lactose or isopropyl-β-D-thiogalactopyranoside (IPTG).
   4282..4870    -  rep_origin     ori: high-copy-number ColE1/pMB1/pBR322/pUC origin of replication
   5041..5901    -  CDS            AmpR: β-lactamase; bla; confers resistance to ampicillin, carbenicillin, and related antibiotics
   5902..6006    -  promoter       AmpR promoter: bla
   6059..134     -  rep_origin     f1 ori (across the origin) (sequence partly withheld): f1 bacteriophage origin of replication; arrow indicates direction of (+) strand synthesis
