>Addgene plasmid #80758 | pBS-EF1-IRES-NEO-PB-ITR | addgene full sequence | sequence record 366184 | Addgene NGS Result
TTCGCTATTACGCCAGCTGGCGAAAGGGGGATGTGCTGCAAGGCGATTAAGTTGGGTAACGCCAGGGTTT
TCCCAGTCACGACGTTGTAAAACGACGGCCAGTGAATTGTAATACGACTCACTATAGGGCGAATTGGGTA
CCGCGTTTAAACTCGAGTTAACCCTAGAAAGATGTTTTATCGGTCTGTATATCGAGGTTTATTTATTAAT
TTGAATAGATATTAAGTTTTATTATATTTACACTTACATACTAATAATAAATTCAACAAACAATTTATTT
ATGTTTATTTATTTATTAAAAAAAACAAAAACTCAAAATTTCTTCTATAAAGTAACAAAACTTTTATGAG
GGACAGCCCCCCCCCAAAGCCCCCAGGGATGTAATTACGTCCCTCCCCCGCTAGGGGGCAGCAGCGAGCC
GCCCGGGGCTCCGCTCCGGTCCGGCGCTCCCCCCGCATCCCCGAGCCGGCAGCGTGCGGGGACAGCCCGG
GCACGGGGAAGGTGGCACGGGATCGCTTTCCTCTGAACGCTTCTCGCTGCTCTTTGAGCCTGCAGACACC
TGGGGGGATACGGGGAAAAGGCCTCCACGGCCAAGGATCTGCGATCGCTCCGGTGCCCGTCAGTGGGCAG
AGCGCACATCGCCCACAGTCCCCGAGAAGTTGGGGGGAGGGGTCGGCAATTGAACGGGTGCCTAGAGAAG
GTGGCGCGGGGTAAACTGGGAAAGTGATGTCGTGTACTGGCTCCGCCTTTTTCCCGAGGGTGGGGGAGAA
CCGTATATAAGTGCAGTAGTCGCCGTGAACGTTCTTTTTCGCAACGGGTTTGCCGCCAGAACACAGCTGA
AGCTTCGAGGGGCTCGCATCTCTCCTTCACGCGCCCGCCGCCCTACCTGAGGCCGCCATCCACGCCGGTT
GAGTCGCGTTCTGCCGCCTCCCGCCTGTGGTGCCTCCTGAACTGCGTCCGCCGTCTAGGTAAGTTTAAAG
CTCAGGTCGAGACCGGGCCTTTGTCCGGCGCTCCCTTGGAGCCTACCTAGACTCAGCCGGCTCTCCACGC
TTTGCCTGACCCTGCTTGCTCAACTCTACGTCTTTGTTTCGTTTTCTGTTCTGCGCCGTTACAGATCCAA
GCTGTGACCGGCGCCTACTCTAGAGCTAGCGAATTCGAATTTAAATCGGATCCGCGGCCGCGCCCCTCTC
CCTCCCCCCCCCCTAACGTTACTGGCCGAAGCCGCTTGGAATAAGGCCGGTGTGCGTTTGTCTATATGTT
ATTTTCCACCATATTGCCGTCTTTTGGCAATGTGAGGGCCCGGAAACCTGGCCCTGTCTTCTTGACGAGC
ATTCCTAGGGGTCTTTCCCCTCTCGCCAAAGGAATGCAAGGTCTGTTGAATGTCGTGAAGGAAGCAGTTC
CTCTGGAAGCTTCTTGAAGACAAACAACGTCTGTAGCGACCCTTTGCAGGCAGCGGAACCCCCCACCTGG
CGACAGGTGCCTCTGCGGCCAAAAGCCACGTGTATAAGATACACCTGCAAAGGCGGCACAACCCCAGTGC
CACGTTGTGAGTTGGATAGTTGTGGAAAGAGTCAAATGGCTCTCCTCAAGCGTATTCAACAAGGGGCTGA
AGGATGCCCAGAAGGTACCCCATTGTATGGGATCTGATCTGGGGCCTCGGTGCACATGCTTTACATGTGT
TTAGTCGAGGTTAAAAAAACGTCTAGGCCCCCCGAACCACGGGGACGTGGTTTTCCTTTGAAAAACACGA
TGATAATATGGCCACAACCATGGCGTCCGGAATGATTGAACAAGATGGATTGCACGCAGGTTCTCCGGCC
GCTTGGGTGGAGAGGCTATTCGGCTATGACTGGGCACAACAGACAATCGGCTGCTCTGATGCCGCCGTGT
TCCGGCTGTCAGCGCAGGGGCGCCCGGTTCTTTTTGTCAAGACCGACCTGTCCGGTGCCCTGAATGAACT
GCAGGACGAGGCAGCGCGGCTATCGTGGCTGGCCGCGACGGGCGTTCCTTGCGCAGCTGTGCTCGACGTT
GTCACTGAAGCGGGAAGGGACTGGCTGCTATTGGGCGAAGTGCCGGGGCAGGATCTCCTGTCATCTCACC
TTGCTCCTGCCGAGAAAGTATCCATCATGGCTGATGCAATGCGGCGGCTGCATACGCTTGATCCGGCTAC
CTGCCCATTCGACCACCAAGCGAAACATCGCATCGAGCGAGCACGTACTCGGATGGAAGCCGGTCTTGTC
GATCAGGATGATCTGGACGAAGAGCATCAGGGGCTCGCGCCAGCCGAACTGTTCGCCAGGCTCAAGGCGC
GCATGCCCGACGGCGAGGATCTCGTCGTGACCCATGGCGATGCCTGCTTGCCGAATATCATGGTGGAAAA
TGGCCGCTTTTCTGGATTCATCGACTGTGGCCGGCTGGGTGTGGCGGACCGCTATCAGGACATAGCGTTG
GCTACCCGTGATATTGCTGAAGAGCTTGGCGGCGAATGGGCTGACCGCTTCCTCGTGCTTTACGGTATCG
CCGCTCCCGATTCGCAGCGCATCGCCTTCTATCGCCTTCTTGACGAGTTCTTCTGAGTCGACAATCAACC
TCTGGATTACAAAATTTGTGAAAGATTGACTGGTATTCTTAACTATGTTGCTCCTTTTACGCTATGTGGA
TACGCTGCTTTAATGCCTTTGTATCATGCGTTAACTAAACTTGTTTATTGCAGCTTATAATGGTTACAAA
TAAAGCAATAGCATCACAAATTTCACAAATAAAGCATTTTTTTCACTGCATTCTAGTTGTGGTTTGTCCA
AACTCATCAATGTATCTTATCATGTCTGGAATTGACTCAAATGATGTCAATTAGTCTATCAGAAGCTCAT
CTGGTCTCCCTTCCGGGGGACAAGACATCCCTGTTTAATATTTAAACAGCAGTGTTCCCAAACTGGGTTC
TTATATCCCTTGCTCTGGTCAACCAGGTTGCAGGGTTTCCTGTCCTCACAGGAACGAAGTCCCTAAAGAA
ACAGTGGCAGCCAGGTTTAGCCCCGGAATTGACTGGATTCCTTTTTTAGGGCCCATTGGTATGGCTTTTT
CCCCGTATCCCCCCAGGTGTCTGCAGGCTCAAAGAGCAGCGAGAAGCGTTCAGAGGAAAGCGATCCCGTG
CCACCTTCCCCGTGCCCGGGCTGTCCCCGCACGCTGCCGGCTCGGGGATGCGGGGGGAGCGCCGGACCGG
AGCGGAGCCCCGGGCGGCTCGCTGCTGCCCCCTAGCGGGGGAGGGACGTAATTACATCCCTGGGGGCTTT
GGGGGGGGGCTGTCCCTGATATCTATAACAAGAAAATATATATATAATAAGTTATCACGTAAGTAGAACA
TGAAATAACAATATAATTATCGTATGAGTTAAATCTTAAAAGTCACGTAAAAGATAATCATGCGTCATTT
TGACTCACGCGGTCGTTATAGTTCAAAATCAGTGACACTTACCGCATTGACAAGCACGCCTCACGGGAGC
TCCAAGCGGCGACTGAGATGTCCTAAATGCACAGCGACGGATTCGCGCTATTTAGAAAGAGAGAGCAATA
TTTCAAGAATGTCTTTCTAGGGTTAAACTAGTTCTAGAGGCCGAGGCGGCCGCCACCGCGGTGGAGCTCC
AGCTTTTGTTCCCTTTAGTGAGGGTTAATTTCGAGCTTGGCGTAATCATGGTCATAGCTGTTTCCTGTGT
GAAATTGTTATCCGCTCACAATTCCACACAACATACGAGCCGGAAGCATAAAGTGTAAAGCCTGGGGTGC
CTAATGAGTGAGCTAACTCACATTAATTGCGTTGCGCTCACTGCCCGCTTTCCAGTCGGGAAACCTGTCG
TGCCAGCTGCATTAATGAATCGGCCAACGCGCGGGGAGAGGCGGTTTGCGTATTGGGCGCTCTTCCGCTT
CCTCGCTCACTGACTCGCTGCGCTCGGTCGTTCGGCTGCGGCGAGCGGTATCAGCTCACTCAAAGGCGGT
AATACGGTTATCCACAGAATCAGGGGATAACGCAGGAAAGAACATGTGAGCAAAAGGCCAGCAAAAGGCC
AGGAACCGTAAAAAGGCCGCGTTGCTGGCGTTTTTCCATAGGCTCCGCCCCCCTGACGAGCATCACAAAA
ATCGACGCTCAAGTCAGAGGTGGCGAAACCCGACAGGACTATAAAGATACCAGGCGTTTCCCCCTGGAAG
CTCCCTCGTGCGCTCTCCTGTTCCGACCCTGCCGCTTACCGGATACCTGTCCGCCTTTCTCCCTTCGGGA
AGCGTGGCGCTTTCTCATAGCTCACGCTGTAGGTATCTCAGTTCGGTGTAGGTCGTTCGCTCCAAGCTGG
GCTGTGTGCACGAACCCCCCGTTCAGCCCGACCGCTGCGCCTTATCCGGTAACTATCGTCTTGAGTCCAA
CCCGGTAAGACACGACTTATCGCCACTGGCAGCAGCCACTGGTAACAGGATTAGCAGAGCGAGGTATGTA
GGCGGTGCTACAGAGTTCTTGAAGTGGTGGCCTAACTACGGCTACACTAGAAGAACAGTATTTGGTATCT
GCGCTCTGCTGAAGCCAGTTACCTTCGGAAAAAGAGTTGGTAGCTCTTGATCCGGCAAACAAACCACCGC
TGGTAGCGGTGGTTTTTTTGTTTGCAAGCAGCAGATTACGCGCAGAAAAAAAGGATCTCAAGAAGATCCT
TTGATCTTTTCTACGGGGTCTGACGCTCAGTGGAACGAAAACTCACGTTAAGGGATTTTGGTCATGAGAT
TATCAAAAAGGATCTTCACCTAGATCCTTTTAAATTAAAAATGAAGTTTTAAATCAATCTAAAGTATATA
TGAGTAAACTTGGTCTGACAGTTACCAATGCTTAATCAGTGAGGCACCTATCTCAGCGATCTGTCTATTT
CGTTCATCCATAGTTGCCTGACTCCCCGTCGTGTAGATAACTACGATACGGGAGGGCTTACCATCTGGCC
CCAGTGCTGCAATGATACCGCGAGACCCACGCTCACCGGCTCCAGATTTATCAGCAATAAACCAGCCAGC
CGGAAGGGCCGAGCGCAGAAGTGGTCCTGCAACTTTATCCGCCTCCATCCAGTCTATTAATTGTTGCCGG
GAAGCTAGAGTAAGTAGTTCGCCAGTTAATAGTTTGCGCAACGTTGTTGCCATTGCTACAGGCATCGTGG
TGTCACGCTCGTCGTTTGGTATGGCTTCATTCAGCTCCGGTTCCCAACGATCAAGGCGAGTTACATGATC
CCCCATGTTGTGCAAAAAAGCGGTTAGCTCCTTCGGTCCTCCGATCGTTGTCAGAAGTAAGTTGGCCGCA
GTGTTATCACTCATGGTTATGGCAGCACTGCATAATTCTCTTACTGTCATGCCATCCGTAAGATGCTTTT
CTGTGACTGGTGAGTACTCAACCAAGTCATTCTGAGAATAGTGTATGCGGCGACCGAGTTGCTCTTGCCC
GGCGTCAATACGGGATAATACCGCGCCACATAGCAGAACTTTAAAAGTGCTCATCATTGGAAAACGTTCT
TCGGGGCGAAAACTCTCAAGGATCTTACCGCTGTTGAGATCCAGTTCGATGTAACCCACTCGTGCACCCA
ACTGATCTTCAGCATCTTTTACTTTCACCAGCGTTTCTGGGTGAGCAAAAACAGGAAGGCAAAATGCCGC
AAAAAAGGGAATAAGGGCGACACGGAAATGTTGAATACTCATACTCTTCCTTTTTCAATATTATTGAAGC
ATTTATCAGGGTTATTGTCTCATGAGCGGATACATATTTGAATGTATTTAGAAAAATAAACAAATAGGGG
TTCCGCGCACATTTCCCCGAAAAGTGCCACCTAAATTGTAAGCGTTAATATTTTGTTAAAATTCGCGTTA
AATTTTTGTTAAATCAGCTCATTTTTTAACCAATAGGCCGAAATCGGCAAAATCCCTTATAAATCAAAAG
AATAGACCGAGATAGGGT
[37 nt withheld, positions 5969-6005]
AAAGAACGTGGACTCCAACGTCAAAGG
[49 nt withheld, positions 6033-6081]
T
[91 nt withheld, positions 6083-6173]
G
[124 nt withheld, positions 6175-6298]
CCCATTCGCCATTCAGGCTGCGCAACTGTTGGGAAGGGCGATCGGTGCGGGCCTC
Features (pLannotate 1.2.2; 19 found; start..end, strand, type, name):
    110..128     +  promoter       T7 promoter: promoter for bacteriophage T7 RNA polymerase
    625..836     +  promoter       EF-1α core promoter: core promoter for human elongation factor EF-1α
    849..1117    +  LTR            5' LTR (truncated): truncated 5' long terminal repeat (LTR) from human T-cell leukemia virus (HTLV) type 1
   1294..1756    +  misc_feature   IRES: internal ribosome entry site (IRES) of the encephalomyocarditis virus (EMCV)
   1782..2576    +  CDS            NeoR/KanR: aminoglycoside phosphotransferase from Tn5; aph(3')-II (or nptII); confers resistance to neomycin, kanamycin, and G418 (Geneticin®)
   2583..2689    +  misc_feature   WPRE (fragment): woodchuck hepatitis virus posttranscriptional regulatory element
   2698..2819    +  polyA_signal   SV40 poly(A) signal: SV40 polyadenylation signal
   2837..2929    +  ncRNA          G-CSF SLDE: Accession: RF00183 - G-CSF factor stem-loop destabilising element (SLDE)
   3616..3639    -  misc_feature   MCS (fragment): pBluescript multiple cloning site
   3652..3670    -  promoter       T3 promoter: promoter for bacteriophage T3 RNA polymerase
   3715..3731    -  protein_bind   lac operator: The lac repressor binds to the lac operator to inhibit transcription in E. coli. This inhibition can be relieved by adding lactose or isopropyl-β-D-thiogalactopyranoside (IPTG). lac repressor encoded by lacI
   3739..3769    -  promoter       lac promoter: promoter for the E. coli lac operon
   3784..3805    -  protein_bind   CAP binding site: CAP binding activates transcription in the presence of cAMP. E. coli catabolite activator protein
   3818..3910    -  CDS            lacI (fragment): lac repressor; lacI; The lac repressor binds to the lac operator to inhibit transcription in E. coli. This inhibition can be relieved by adding lactose or isopropyl-β-D-thiogalactopyranoside (IPTG).
   4093..4681    -  rep_origin     ori: high-copy-number ColE1/pMB1/pBR322/pUC origin of replication
   4852..5712    -  CDS            AmpR: β-lactamase; bla; confers resistance to ampicillin, carbenicillin, and related antibiotics
   5713..5817    -  promoter       AmpR promoter: bla
   5870..6298    -  rep_origin     f1 ori (sequence partly withheld): f1 bacteriophage origin of replication; arrow indicates direction of (+) strand synthesis
   6303..107     -  CDS            lacZα (fragment) (across the origin): LacZα fragment of β-galactosidase; lacZ fragment
