[The description below was written by a language model from this plasmid's Addgene catalogue record and pLannotate feature annotations shown in this document.]
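Description:
pBS-EF1-IRES-NEO-PB-ITR is a 6,353 bp transposon reporter plasmid built on the pBluescript KS(+) cloning backbone. It replicates in E. coli from a high-copy ColE1/pUC origin and is selected with ampicillin through the bla gene. The backbone also retains an f1 phage origin, remnants of the lacZα/lac promoter region, and flanking T7 and T3 promoters. The depositor's sequence and the repository's sequencing result are the same length and give the same feature set in the same order. They differ only in where numbering starts.

The payload, taken from PB-EF1-IRES-NEO, is a mammalian neomycin resistance cassette that the catalogue entry describes as bracketed by piggyBac inverted terminal repeats. The automated annotation does not mark these repeats, but unannotated stretches lie on either side of the cassette, between the backbone elements. Within the cassette, the human EF-1α core promoter is followed by a truncated HTLV-1 5' LTR segment, a pairing commonly used as a composite strong constitutive promoter. Next come an EMCV IRES and the Tn5 aminoglycoside phosphotransferase (NeoR), so the resistance gene is translated by internal ribosome entry. No coding sequence is annotated upstream of the IRES. A short WPRE fragment and an SV40 polyadenylation signal follow NeoR, and a short match to the G-CSF stem-loop destabilising element is annotated just downstream of them.

The plasmid encodes no transposase, so mobilisation of the ITR-flanked cassette depends on an enzyme supplied in trans. Genomic integration can then be scored as stable G418 resistance in mammalian cells. The associated publication concerns the piggyBac-derived human gene PGBD5, which is consistent with use as a donor substrate for assaying such transposase activity.
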