Addgene plasmid #80758: pBS-EF1-IRES-NEO-PB-ITR
Purpose: Transposon Reporter
Depositing lab: Alex Kentsis. Depositing organization: Memorial Sloan-Kettering Cancer Center. Publication: PGBD5 promotes site-specific oncogenic mutations in human tumors. Henssen AG, Koche R, Zhuang J, Jiang E, Reed C, Eisenberg A, Still E, MacArthur IC, Rodriguez-Fos E, Gonzalez S, Puiggros M, Blackford AN, Mason CE, de Stanchina E, Gonen M, Emde AK, Shah M, Arora K, Reeves C, Socci ND, Perlman E, Antonescu CR, Roberts CWM, Steen H, Mullen E, Jackson SP, Torrents D, Weng Z, Armstrong SA, Kentsis A. Nat Genet. 2017 May 15. doi: 10.1038/ng.3866. PubMed 28504702.
Backbone
  Vector backbone: pBS-KS plus (BlueScribe KS Plus)
  Backbone size w/o insert (bp): 2964
  Total vector size (bp): 6353
  Modifications to backbone: PB-EF1-IRES-NEO Inverted Terminal Repeats around NeoR (TTAACCCTAGAAAGA / TCTTTCTAGGGTTAA)
  Selectable markers: Neomycin (select with G418)
Growth in bacteria
  Bacterial resistance: Ampicillin, 100 μg/mL
  Growth temperature: 37°C
  Growth strain: DH5alpha
  Copy number: High Copy
Gene/Insert
  Gene/Insert name: NeoR
  Species: Synthetic
  Entrez Gene: neoR (a.k.a. pSH111_227_223)
  Promoter: EF1-IRES from PB-EF1-IRES-NEO
  Cloning method: Ligation Independent Cloning
  Sequencing primers: 5′ M13F(-21); 3′ M13R
Terms and licenses: Academic/Nonprofit Terms; Industry Terms: Not Available to Industry
How to cite: pBS-EF1-IRES-NEO-PB-ITR was a gift from Alex Kentsis (Addgene plasmid # 80758)
