>Addgene plasmid #80758 | pBS-EF1-IRES-NEO-PB-ITR | addgene partial sequence | sequence record 153924 | M13-F20 5'-TGTAAAACGACGGCCAGT-3'
ACTCGAGTTAACCCTAGAAAGATGTTTTATCGGTCTGTATATCGAGGTTTATTTATTAATTTGAATAGAT
ATTAAGTTTTATTATATTTACACTTACATACTAATAATAAATTCAACAAACAATTTATTTATGTTTATTT
ATTTATTAAAAAAAACAAAAACTCAAAATTTCTTCTATAAAGTAACAAAACTTTTATGAGGGACAGCCCC
CCCCCAAAGCCCCCAGGGATGTAATTACGTCCCTCCCCCGCTAGGGGGCAGCAGCGAGCCGCCCGGGGCT
CCGCTCCGGTCCGGCGCTCCCCCCGCATCCCCGAGCCGGCAGCGTGCGGGGACAGCCCGGGCACGGGGAA
GGTGGCACGGGATCGCTTTCCTCTGAACGCTTCTCGCTGCTCTTTGAGCCTGCAGACACCTGGGGGGATA
CGGGGAAAAGGCCTCCACGGCCAAGGATCTGCGATCGCTCCGGTGCCCGTCAGTGGGCAGAGCGCACATC
GCCCACAGTCCCCGAGAAGTTGGGGGGAGGGGTCGGCAATTGAACGGGTGCCTAGAGAAGGTGGCGCGGG
GTAAACTGGGAAAGTGATGTCGTGTACTGGCTCCGCCTTTTTCCCGAGGGTGGGGGAGAACCGTATATAA
GTGCAGTAGTCGCCGTGAACGTTCTTTTTCGCAACGGGTTTGCCGCCAGAACACAGCTGAAGCTTCGAGG
GGCTCGCATCTCTCCTTCACGCGCCCGCCGCCCTACCTGAGGCCGCCATCCACGCCGGTTGAGTCGCGTT
CTGCCGCCTC
