>Addgene plasmid #80758 | pBS-EF1-IRES-NEO-PB-ITR | addgene partial sequence | sequence record 153925 | M13-Rev 5'-CAGGAAACAGCTATGACC-3'
AAGCTGGAGCTCCACCGCGGTGGCGGCCGCCTCGGCCTCTAGAACTAGTTTAACCCTAGAAAGACATTCT
TGAAATATTGCTCTCTCTTTCTAAATAGCGCGAATCCGTCGCTGTGCATTTAGGACATCTCAGTCGCCGC
TTGGAGCTCCCGTGAGGCGTGCTTGTCAATGCGGTAAGTGTCACTGATTTTGAACTATAACGACCGCGTG
AGTCAAAATGACGCATGATTATCTTTTACGTGACTTTTAAGATTTAACTCATACGATAATTATATTGTTA
TTTCATGTTCTACTTACGTGATAACTTATTATATATATATTTTCTTGTTATAGATATCAGGGACAGCCCC
CCCCCAAAGCCCCCAGGGATGTAATTACGTCCCTCCCCCGCTAGGGGGCAGCAGCGAGCCGCCCGGGGCT
CCGCTCCGGTCCGGCGCTCCCCCCGCATCCCCGAGCCGGCAGCGTGCGGGGACAGCCCGGGCACGGGGAA
GGTGGCACGGGATCGCTTTCCTCTGAACGCTTCTCGCTGCTCTTTGAGCCTGCAGACACCTGGGGGGATA
CGGGGAAAAAGCCATACCAATGGGCCCTAAAAAAGGAATCCAGTCAATTCCGGGGCTAAACCTGGCTGCC
ACTGTTTCTTTAGGGACTTCGTTCCTGTGAGGACAGGAAACCCTGCAACCTGGTTGACCAGAGCAAGGGA
TATAAGAACCCAGTTTGGGAACACTGCTGTTTAAATATTAAACAGGGATGTCTTGTCCCCCGGAAGGGAG
